>Addgene plasmid #242189 | AAVS1_CAG_OsTIR1_F74G_S210A | addgene full sequence | sequence record 495018 | Addgene NGS Result
TCAGTGAGCGAGGAAGCGGAAGAGCGCCCAATACGCAAACCGCCTCTCCCCGCGCGTTGGCCGATTCATT
AATGCAGCTGGCACGACAGGTTTCCCGACTGGAAAGCGGGCAGTGAGCGCAACGCAATTAATGTGAGTTA
GCTCACTCATTAGGCACCCCAGGCTTTACACTTTATGCTTCCGGCTCGTATGTTGTGTGGAATTGTGAGC
GGATAACAATTTCACACAGGAAACAGCTATGACCATGATTACGCCAAGCTCAGAATTAACCCTCACTAAA
GGGACTAGTCCTGCAGGTTTAAACGAATTCGCCCTTTGCTTTCTCTGACCAGCATTCTCTCCCCTGGGCC
TGTGCCGCTTTCTGTCTGCAGCTTGTGGCCTGGGTCACCTCTACGGCTGGCCCAGATCCTTCCCTGCCGC
CTCCTTCAGGTTCCGTCTTCCTCCACTCCCTCTTCCCCTTGCTCTCTGCTGTGTTGCTGCCCAAGGATGC
TCTTTCCGGAGCACTTCCTTCTCGGCGCTGCACCACGTGATGTCCTCTGAGCGGATCCTCCCCGTGTCTG
GGTCCTCTCCGGGCATCTCTCCTCCCTCACCCAACCCCATGCCGTCTTCACTCGCTGGGTTCCCTTTTCC
TTCTCCTTCTGGGGCCTGTGCCATCTCTCGTTTCTTAGGATGGCCTTCTCCGACGGATGTCTCCCTTGCG
TCCCGCCTCCCCTTCTTGTAGGCCTGCATCATCACCGTTTTTCTGGACAACCCCAAAGTACCCCGTCTCC
CTGGCTTTAGCCACCTCTCCATCCTCTTGCTTTCTTTGCCTGGACACCCCGTTCTCCTGTGGATTCGGGT
CACCTCTCACTCCTTTCATTTGGGCAGCTCCCCTACCCCCCTTACCTCTCTAGTCTGTGCTAGCTCTTCC
AGCCCCCTGTCATGGCATCTTCCAGGGGTCCGAGAGCTCAGCTAGTCTTCTTCCTCCAACCCGGGCCCCT
ATGTCCACTTCAGGACAGCATGTTTGCTGCCTCCAGGGATCCTGTGTCCCCGAGCTGGGACCACCTTATA
TTCCCAGGGCCGGTTAATGTGGCTCTGGTTCTGGGTACTTTTATCTGTCCCCTCCACCCCACAGTGGGGC
AAGCTAGTAATCAATTACGGGGTCATTAGTTCATAGCCCATATATGGAGTTCCGCGTTACATAACTTACG
GTAAATGGCCCGCCTGGCTGACCGCCCAACGACCCCCGCCCATTGACGTCAATAATGACGTATGTTCCCA
TAGTAACGCCAATAGGGACTTTCCATTGACGTCAATGGGTGGAGTATTTACGGTAAACTGCCCACTTGGC
AGTACATCAAGTGTATCATATGCCAAGTACGCCCCCTATTGACGTCAATGACGGTAAATGGCCCGCCTGG
CATTATGCCCAGTACATGACCTTATGGGACTTTCCTACTTGGCAGTACATCTACGTATTAGTCATCGCTA
TTACCATGGTCGAGGTGAGCCCCACGTTCTGCTTCACTCTCCCCATCTCCCCCCCCTCCCCACCCCCAAT
TTTGTATTTATTTATTTTTTAATTATTTTGTGCAGCGATGGGGGCGGGGGGGGGGGGGGGCGCGCGCCAG
GCGGGGCGGGGCGGGGCGAGGGGCGGGGCGGGGCGAGGCGGAGAGGTGCGGCGGCAGCCAATCAGAGCGG
CGCGCTCCGAAAGTTTCCTTTTATGGCGAGGCGGCGGCGGCGGCGGCCCTATAAAAAGCGAAGCGCGCGG
CGGGCGGGAGTCGCTGCGCGCTGCCTTCGCCCCGTGCCCCGCTCCGCCGCCGCCTCGCGCCGCCCGCCCC
GGCTCTGACTGACCGCGTTACTCCCACAGGTGAGCGGGCGGGACGGCCCTTCTCCTCCGGGCTGTAATTA
GCGCTTGGTTTAATGACGGCTTGTTTCTTTTCTGTGGCTGCGTGAAAGCCTTGAGGGGCTCCGGGAGGGC
CCTTTGTGCGGGGGGAGCGGCTCGGGGGGTGCGTGCGTGTGTGTGTGCGTGGGGAGCGCCGCGTGCGGCT
CCGCGCTGCCCGGCGGCTGTGAGCGCTGCGGGCGCGGCGCGGGGCTTTGTGCGCTCCGCAGTGTGCGCGA
GGGGAGCGCGGCCGGGGGCGGTGCCCCGCGGTGCGGGGGGGGCTGCGAGGGGAACAAAGGCTGCGTGCGG
GGTGTGTGCGTGGGGGGGTGAGCAGGGGGTGTGGGCGCGTCGGTCGGGCTGCAACCCCCCCTGCACCCCC
CTCCCCGAGTTGCTGAGCACGGCCCGGCTTCGGGTGCGGGGCTCCGTACGGGGCGTGGCGCGGGGCTCGC
CGTGCCGGGCGGGGGGTGGCGGCAGGTGGGGGTGCCGGGCGGGGCGGGGCCGCCTCGGGCCGGGGAGGGC
TCGGGGGAGGGGCGCGGCGGCCCCCGGAGCGCCGGCGGCTGTCGAGGCGCGGCGAGCCGCAGCCATTGCC
TTTTATGGTAATCGTGCGAGAGGGCGCAGGGACTTCCTTTGTCCCAAATCTGTGCGGAGCCGAAATCTGG
GAGGCGCCGCCGCACCCCCTCTAGCGGGCGCGGGGCGAAGCGGTGCGGCGCCGGCAGGAAGGAAATGGGC
GGGGAGGGCCTTCGTGCGTCGCCGCGCCGCCGTCCCCTTCTCCCTCTCCAGCCTCGGGGCTGTCCGCGGG
GGGACGGCTGCCTTCGGGGGGGACGGGGCAGGGCGGGGTTCGGCTTCTGGCGTGTGACCGGCGGCTCTAG
AGCCTCTGCTAACCATGTTCATGCCTTCTTCTTTTTCCTACAGCTCCTGGGCAACGTGCTGGTTATTGTG
CTGTCTCATCATTTTGGCAAAGAATTCGAGCTCGGTACCTCGCGAATGCATCTAGATAGCGCTGCCACCA
TGACATACTTTCCTGAAGAGGTCGTCGAACACATTTTTAGCTTCCTGCCTGCACAGAGAGATAGAAACAC
AGTGAGCCTGGTCTGCAAAGTGTGGTACGAGATCGAACGCCTGAGCCGGAGAGGAGTGTTCGTCGGCAAC
TGCTATGCTGTGAGAGCAGGCAGGGTCGCCGCTAGGTTTCCAAATGTGCGCGCACTGACCGTCAAGGGGA
AACCCCACGGCGCCGACTTTAACCTGGTGCCCCCTGATTGGGGAGGATACGCCGGCCCTTGGATCGAGGC
AGCCGCTCGCGGCTGTCATGGACTGGAGGAACTGCGCATGAAGCGAATGGTGGTCTCTGACGAAAGTCTG
GAGCTGCTGGCTCGGAGCTTCCCTAGGTTTCGCGCACTGGTGCTGATTTCTTGCGAAGGCTTCAGCACCG
ATGGACTGGCAGCCGTGGCCTCCCACTGTAAGCTGCTGCGGGAGCTGGACCTCCAGGAGAATGAAGTGGA
GGATAGAGGCCCCAGATGGCTGTCTTGCTTCCCAGACTCATGTACCAGCCTGGTGTCCCTGAACTTTGCC
TGCATCAAAGGCGAAGTGAATGCTGGGTCCCTGGAGCGGCTGGTCTCAAGAAGCCCCAACCTGAGGGCTC
TGCGGCTGAACCGGAGCGTGAGCGTGGACACTCTGGCTAAGATTCTGCTGAGAACCCCTAACCTGGAGGA
TCTGGGAACCGGCAATCTGACAGACGATTTCCAGACAGAATCCTACTTTAAACTGACTTCTGCCCTGGAG
AAGTGTAAAATGCTGAGGAGTCTGTCAGGATTCTGGGATGCTTCACCCGTGTGCCTGAGCTTTATCTACC
CTCTGTGTGCACAGCTGACAGGCCTGAACCTGAGCTATGCACCAACCCTGGACGCCAGTGATCTGACAAA
GATGATCTCACGCTGCGTGAAACTCCAGCGACTGTGGGTGCTGGACTGTATTTCCGATAAGGGGCTCCAG
GTGGTCGCCAGCTCCTGCAAGGACCTCCAGGAGCTGAGAGTGTTCCCATCTGATTTTTACGTGGCCGGAT
ATAGTGCTGTCACTGAGGAAGGCCTGGTGGCAGTCTCACTGGGATGCCCAAAGCTGAACAGCCTGCTGTA
TTTCTGTCATCAGATGACTAATGCTGCACTGGTGACCGTCGCCAAGAACTGCCCTAATTTCACCCGATTT
CGGCTGTGTATTCTGGAACCAGGCAAACCCGACGTGGTCACATCCCAGCCACTGGATGAAGGGTTTGGAG
CTATCGTGAGAGAGTGCAAGGGACTCCAGAGGCTGAGCATTTCCGGCCTGCTGACAGACAAAGTGTTCAT
GTACATCGGCAAGTATGCTAAGCAGCTGGAGATGCTGAGCATTGCATTTGCCGGAGACTCCGATAAGGGC
ATGATGCACGTGATGAACGGGTGTAAGAATCTGCGAAAACTGGAAATCCGGGACAGCCCTTTCGGGGATG
CCGCTCTGCTGGGAAACTTTGCCAGATACGAGACAATGAGGAGCCTGTGGATGTCTAGTTGCAATGTGAC
TCTGAAGGGCTGTCAGGTCCTGGCTAGTAAAATGCCTATGCTGAACGTGGAAGTCATTAATGAGCGGGAC
GGGTCTAACGAAATGGAGGAAAATCATGGCGACCTGCCAAAGGTGGAGAAACTGTATGTGTATCGGACCA
CCGCAGGGGCAAGAGATGATGCTCCCAACTTTGTGAAGATTCTGAGATCAGGAAGCGGAGCTACTAACTT
CAGCCTGCTGAAGCAGGCTGGAGACGTGGAGGAGAACCCTGGACCTAGATCTAGACGTACGGCCACCATG
ACCGAGTACAAGCCCACGGTGCGCCTCGCCACCCGCGACGACGTCCCCAGGGCCGTACGCACCCTCGCCG
CCGCGTTCGCCGACTACCCCGCCACGCGCCACACCGTCGATCCGGACCGCCACATCGAGCGGGTCACCGA
GCTGCAAGAACTCTTCCTCACGCGCGTCGGGCTCGACATCGGCAAGGTGTGGGTCGCGGACGACGGCGCC
GCCGTGGCGGTCTGGACCACGCCGGAGAGCGTCGAAGCGGGGGCGGTGTTCGCCGAGATCGGCCCGCGCA
TGGCCGAGTTGAGCGGTTCCCGGCTGGCCGCGCAGCAACAGATGGAAGGCCTCCTGGCGCCGCACCGGCC
CAAGGAGCCCGCGTGGTTCCTGGCCACCGTCGGAGTCTCGCCCGACCACCAGGGCAAGGGTCTGGGCAGC
GCCGTCGTGCTCCCCGGAGTGGAGGCGGCCGAGCGCGCCGGGGTGCCCGCCTTCCTGGAGACCTCCGCGC
CCCGCAACCTCCCCTTCTACGAGCGGCTCGGCTTCACCGTCACCGCCGACGTCGAGGTGCCCGAAGGACC
GCGCACCTGGTGCATGACCCGCAAGCCCGGTGCCTGAACGAATTCGATATCAAGCTTATCGATAATCAAC
CTCTGGATTACAAAATTTGTGAAAGATTGACTGGTATTCTTAACTATGTTGCTCCTTTTACGCTATGTGG
ATACGCTGCTTTAATGCCTTTGTATCATGCTATTGCTTCCCGTATGGCTTTCATTTTCTCCTCCTTGTAT
AAATCCTGGTTGCTGTCTCTTTATGAGGAGTTGTGGCCCGTTGTCAGGCAACGTGGCGTGGTGTGCACTG
TGTTTGCTGACGCAACCCCCACTGGTTGGGGCATTGCCACCACCTGTCAGCTCCTTTCCGGAACTTTCGC
TTTCCCCCTCCCTATTGCCACGGCGGAACTCATCGCCGCCTGCCTTGCCCGCTGCTGGACAGGGGCTCGG
CTGTTGGGCACTGACAATTCCGTGGTGTTGTCGGGGAAATCATCGTCCTTTCCTTGGCTGCTCGCCTATG
TTGCCACCTGGATTCTGCGCGGGACGTCCTTCTGCTACGTCCCTTCGGCCCTCAATCCAGCGGACCTTCC
TTCCCGCGGCCTGCTGCCGGCTCTGCGGCCTCTTCCGCGTCTTCGCCTTCGCCCTCAGACGAGTCGGATC
TCCCTTTGGGCCGCCTCCCCGCATCGATACCGAGCGCTGCTCGCAATTGTTGTTGTTAACTTGTTTATTG
CAGCTTATAATGGTTACAAATAAAGCAATAGCATCACAAATTTCACAAATAAAGCATTTTTTTCACTGCA
TTCTAGTTGTGGTTTGTCCAAACTCATCAATGTATCTTAAGCGATCATATTCAATAACCCTTAATATAAC
TTCGTATAATGTATGCTATACGAAGTTATTAGGTCCCTCGAAGAGGTTCACTAAGCTTTACTAGGGACAG
GATTGGTGACAGAAAAGCCCCATCCTTAGGCCTCCTCCTTCCTAGTCTCCTGATATTGGGTCTAACCCCC
ACCTCCTGTTAGGCAGATTCCTTATCTGGTGACACACCCCCATTTCCTGGAGCCATCTCTCTCCTTGCCA
GAACCTCTAAGGTTTGCTTACGATGGAGCCAGAGAGGATCCTGGGAGGGAGAGCTTGGCAGGGGGTGGGA
GGGAAGGGGGGGATGCGTGACCTGCCCGGTTCTCAGTGGCCACCCTGCGCTACCCTCTCCCAGAACCTGA
GCTGCTCTGACGCGGCTGTCTGGTGCGTTTCACTGATCCTGGTGCTGCAGCTTCCTTACACTTCCCAAGA
GGAGAAGCAGTTTGGAAAAACAAAATCAGAATAAGTTGGTCCTGAGTTCTAACTTTGGCTCTTCACCTTT
CTAGTCCCCAATTTATATTGTTCCTCCGTGCGTCAGTTTTACCTGTGAGATAAGGCCAGTAGCCAGCCCC
GTCCTGGCAGGGCTGTGGTGAGGAGGGGGGTGTCCGTGTGGAAAACTCCCTTTGTGAGAATGGTGCGTCC
TAGGTGTTCACCAGGTCGTGGCCGCCTCTACTCCCTTTCTCTTTCTCCATCCTTCTTTCCTTAAAGAGTC
CCCAGTGCTATCTGGGACATATTCCTCCGCCCAGAGCAGGGTCCCGCTTCCCTAAGGCCCTGCTCTGGGC
TTCTGGGTTTGAGTCCTTGGCAAGCCCAGGAGAGGCGCTCAGGCTTCCCTGTCCCCCTTCCTCGTCCACC
ATCTCATGCCCCTGGCTCTCCTGCCCCTTCCCTACAGGGGTTCCTGGCTCTGCTCTAAGGGCGAATTCGC
GGCCGCTAAATTCAATTCGCCCTATAGTGAGTCGTATTACAATTCACTGGCCGTCGTTTTACAACGTCGT
GACTGGGAAAACCCTGGCGTTACCCAACTTAATCGCCTTGCAGCACATCCCCCTTTCGCCAGCTGGCGTA
ATAGCGAAGAGGCCCGCACCGATCGCCCTTCCCAACAGTTGCGCAGCCTATACGTACGGCAGTTTAAGGT
TTACACCTATAAAAGAGAGAGCCGTTATCGTCTGTTTGTGGATGTACAGAGTGATATTATTGACACGCCG
GGGCGACGGATGGTGATCCCCCTGGCCAGTGCACGTCTGCTGTCAGATAAAGTCTCCCGTGAACTTTACC
CGGTGGTGCATATCGGGGATGAAAGCTGGCGCATGATGACCACCGATATGGCCAGTGTGCCGGTCTCCGT
TATCGGGGAAGAAGTGGCTGATCTCAGCCACCGCGAAAATGACATCAAAAACGCCATTAACCTGATGTTC
TGGGGAATATAAATGTCAGGCATGAGATTATCAAAAAGGATCTTCACCTAGATCCTTTTCACGTAGAAAG
CCAGTCCGCAGAAACGGTGCTGACCCCGGATGAATGTCAGCTACTGGGCTATCTGGACAAGGGAAAACGC
AAGCGCAAAGAGAAAGCAGGTAGCTTGCAGTGGGCTTACATGGCGATAGCTAGACTGGGCGGTTTTATGG
ACAGCAAGCGAACCGGAATTGCCAGCTGGGGCGCCCTCTGGTAAGGTTGGGAAGCCCTGCAAAGTAAACT
GGATGGCTTTCTTGCCGCCAAGGATCTGATGGCGCAGGGGATCAAGCTCTGATCAAGAGACAGGATGAGG
ATCGTTTCGCATGATTGAACAAGATGGATTGCACGCAGGTTCTCCGGCCGCTTGGGTGGAGAGGCTATTC
GGCTATGACTGGGCACAACAGACAATCGGCTGCTCTGATGCCGCCGTGTTCCGGCTGTCAGCGCAGGGGC
GCCCGGTTCTTTTTGTCAAGACCGACCTGTCCGGTGCCCTGAATGAACTGCAAGACGAGGCAGCGCGGCT
ATCGTGGCTGGCCACGACGGGCGTTCCTTGCGCAGCTGTGCTCGACGTTGTCACTGAAGCGGGAAGGGAC
TGGCTGCTATTGGGCGAAGTGCCGGGGCAGGATCTCCTGTCATCTCACCTTGCTCCTGCCGAGAAAGTAT
CCATCATGGCTGATGCAATGCGGCGGCTGCATACGCTTGATCCGGCTACCTGCCCATTCGACCACCAAGC
GAAACATCGCATCGAGCGAGCACGTACTCGGATGGAAGCCGGTCTTGTCGATCAGGATGATCTGGACGAA
GAGCATCAGGGGCTCGCGCCAGCCGAACTGTTCGCCAGGCTCAAGGCGAGCATGCCCGACGGCGAGGATC
TCGTCGTGACCCATGGCGATGCCTGCTTGCCGAATATCATGGTGGAAAATGGCCGCTTTTCTGGATTCAT
CGACTGTGGCCGGCTGGGTGTGGCGGACCGCTATCAGGACATAGCGTTGGCTACCCGTGATATTGCTGAA
GAGCTTGGCGGCGAATGGGCTGACCGCTTCCTCGTGCTTTACGGTATCGCCGCTCCCGATTCGCAGCGCA
TCGCCTTCTATCGCCTTCTTGACGAGTTCTTCTGAATTATTAACGCTTACAATTTCCTGATGCGGTATTT
TCTCCTTACGCATCTGTGCGGTATTTCACACCGCATCAGGTGGCACTTTTCGGGGAAATGTGCGCGGAAC
CCCTATTTGTTTATTTTTCTAAATACATTCAAATATGTATCCGCTCATGAGATTATCAAAAAGGATCTTC
ACCTAGATCCTTTTAAATTAAAAATGAAGTTTTAAATCAATCTAAAGTATATATGAGTAAACTTGGTCTG
ACAGTTACCAATGCTTAATCAGTGAGGCACCTATCTCAGCGATCTGTCTATTTCGTTCATCCATAGTTGC
CTGACTCCCCGTCGTGTAGATAACTACGATACGGGAGGGCTTACCATCTGGCCCCAGTGCTGCAATGATA
CCGCGAGACCCACGCTCACCGGCTCCAGATTTATCAGCAATAAACCAGCCAGCCGGAAGGGCCGAGCGCA
GAAGTGGTCCTGCAACTTTATCCGCCTCCATCCAGTCTATTAATTGTTGCCGGGAAGCTAGAGTAAGTAG
TTCGCCAGTTAATAGTTTGCGCAACGTTGTTGCCATTGCTACAGGCATCGTGGTGTCACGCTCGTCGTTT
GGTATGGCTTCATTCAGCTCCGGTTCCCAACGATCAAGGCGAGTTACATGATCCCCCATGTTGTGCAAAA
AAGCGGTTAGCTCCTTCGGTCCTCCGATCGTTGTCAGAAGTAAGTTGGCCGCAGTGTTATCACTCATGGT
TATGGCAGCACTGCATAATTCTCTTACTGTCATGCCATCCGTAAGATGCTTTTCTGTGACTGGTGAGTAC
TCAACCAAGTCATTCTGAGAATAGTGTATGCGGCGACCGAGTTGCTCTTGCCCGGCGTCAATACGGGATA
ATACCGCGCCACATAGCAGAACTTTAAAAGTGCTCATCATTGGAAAACGTTCTTCGGGGCGAAAACTCTC
AAGGATCTTACCGCTGTTGAGATCCAGTTCGATGTAACCCACTCGTGCACCCAACTGATCTTCAGCATCT
TTTACTTTCACCAGCGTTTCTGGGTGAGCAAAAACAGGAAGGCAAAATGCCGCAAAAAAGGGAATAAGGG
CGACACGGAAATGTTGAATACTCATACTCTTCCTTTTTCAATATTATTGAAGCATTTATCAGGGTTATTG
TCTCATGACCAAAATCCCTTAACGTGAGTTTTCGTTCCACTGAGCGTCAGACCCCGTAGAAAAGATCAAA
GGATCTTCTTGAGATCCTTTTTTTCTGCGCGTAATCTGCTGCTTGCAAACAAAAAAACCACCGCTACCAG
CGGTGGTTTGTTTGCCGGATCAAGAGCTACCAACTCTTTTTCCGAAGGTAACTGGCTTCAGCAGAGCGCA
GATACCAAATACTGTTCTTCTAGTGTAGCCGTAGTTAGGCCACCACTTCAAGAACTCTGTAGCACCGCCT
ACATACCTCGCTCTGCTAATCCTGTTACCAGTGGCTGCTGCCAGTGGCGATAAGTCGTGTCTTACCGGGT
TGGACTCAAGACGATAGTTACCGGATAAGGCGCAGCGGTCGGGCTGAACGGGGGGTTCGTGCACACAGCC
CAGCTTGGAGCGAACGACCTACACCGAACTGAGATACCTACAGCGTGAGCTATGAGAAAGCGCCACGCTT
CCCGAAGGGAGAAAGGCGGACAGGTATCCGGTAAGCGGCAGGGTCGGAACAGGAGAGCGCACGAGGGAGC
TTCCAGGGGGAAACGCCTGGTATCTTTATAGTCCTGTCGGGTTTCGCCACCTCTGACTTGAGCGTCGATT
TTTGTGATGCTCGTCAGGGGGGCGGAGCCTATGGAAAAACGCCAGCAACGCGGCCTTTTTACGGTTCCTG
GCCTTTTGCTGGCCTTTTGCTCACATGTTCTTTCCTGCGTTATCCCCTGATTCTGTGGATAACCGTATTA
CCGCCTTTGAGTGAGCTGATACCGCTCGCCGCAGCCGAACGACCGAGCGCAGCGAG
Features (pLannotate 1.2.2; 27 found; start..end, strand, type, name):
     24..116     +  CDS            lacI (fragment): lac repressor; lacI; The lac repressor binds to the lac operator to inhibit transcription in E. coli. This inhibition can be relieved by adding lactose or isopropyl-β-D-thiogalactopyranoside (IPTG).
    129..150     +  protein_bind   CAP binding site: CAP binding activates transcription in the presence of cAMP. E. coli catabolite activator protein
    165..195     +  promoter       lac promoter: promoter for the E. coli lac operon
    203..219     +  protein_bind   lac operator: The lac repressor binds to the lac operator to inhibit transcription in E. coli. This inhibition can be relieved by adding lactose or isopropyl-β-D-thiogalactopyranoside (IPTG). lac repressor encoded by lacI
    264..282     +  promoter       T3 promoter: promoter for bacteriophage T3 RNA polymerase
    317..1120    +  misc_feature   HA-L: left homology arm from the adeno-associated virus integration site (AAVS1) within intron 1 of the human PPP1R12C gene
   1175..1478    +  enhancer       CMV enhancer: human cytomegalovirus immediate early enhancer
   1480..1756    +  promoter       chicken β-actin promoter: No description available
   1757..2773    +  intron         chimeric intron: chimera between introns from chicken β-actin and rabbit β-globin
   2822..2839    +  misc_feature   MCS (fragment): pUC18/19 multiple cloning site
   2870..4594    +  CDS            AFB2: AFB2_ARATH - Also known as LRF2. Experimental evidence at protein level: Swiss-Prot protein existence level 1. Component of SCF(ASK-cullin-F-box) E3 ubiquitin ligase complexes, which may mediate the ubiquitination and subsequent proteasomal degradation of target proteins. Confers sensitivity to the virulent bacterial pathogen P.syringae (By similarity). Auxin receptor that mediates Aux/IAA proteins proteasomal degradation and auxin- regulated transcription. Involved in embryogenesis regulation by auxin. From Arabidopsis thaliana (Mouse-ear cress).
   4688..5287    +  CDS            PuroR (fragment): puromycin N-acetyltransferase; pac from Streptomyces; confers resistance to puromycin
   5290..5314    +  misc_feature   MCS (fragment): pBluescript multiple cloning site
   5314..5902    +  misc_feature   WPRE: woodchuck hepatitis virus posttranscriptional regulatory element
   5938..6059    +  polyA_signal   SV40 poly(A) signal: SV40 polyadenylation signal
   6086..6119    -  protein_bind   loxP: Cre-mediated recombination occurs in the 8-bp core sequence (GCATACAT). Cre recombinase
   6150..6986    +  misc_feature   HA-R: right homology arm from the adeno-associated virus integration site (AAVS1) within intron 1 of the human PPP1R12C gene
   7021..7039    -  promoter       T7 promoter: promoter for bacteriophage T7 RNA polymerase
   7042..7189    +  CDS            lacZα (fragment): LacZα fragment of β-galactosidase; lacZ fragment
   7199..7502    +  CDS            ccdB (fragment): CcdB, a bacterial toxin that poisons DNA gyrase; ccdB; Plasmids containing the ccdB gene cannot be propagated in standard E. coli strains.
   7550..7819    +  CDS            tnpA (fragment): TN5P_ECOLX - Also known as tnp. Experimental evidence at protein level: Swiss-Prot protein existence level 1. Mediates transposition of transposon Tn5 by a 'cut and paste' mechanism. First, the monomeric transposase binds the 19 bp inverted DNA repeats flanking the transposon. Then, dimerization of the DNA- bound transposase creates a synaptic DNA complex. After nicking of the first DNA strand, excision of the transposon proceeds through a series of intermediates. The transposase then mediates the insertion of the transposon at a new site by strand transfer. The activity of the wild- type tran
   7851..8645    +  CDS            NeoR/KanR: aminoglycoside phosphotransferase from Tn5; aph(3')-II (or nptII); confers resistance to neomycin, kanamycin, and G418 (Geneticin®)
   8666..8716    -  misc_feature   bom (fragment): basis of mobility region from pBR322
   8743..8802    +  promoter       AmpR promoter (fragment): bla
   8895..9755    -  CDS            AmpR: β-lactamase; bla; confers resistance to ampicillin, carbenicillin, and related antibiotics
   9756..9808    -  promoter       AmpR promoter (fragment): bla
   9879..10467   +  rep_origin     ori: high-copy-number ColE1/pMB1/pBR322/pUC origin of replication
