[The description below was written by a language model from this plasmid's Addgene catalogue record and pLannotate feature annotations shown in this document.]
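Description:
AAVS1_CAG_OsTIR1_F74G_S210A is a mammalian expression and genomic knock-in donor plasmid built on the pMK381 backbone. It is designed to place an improved auxin receptor F-box protein at the human AAVS1 safe-harbour locus. It replicates in E. coli from a high-copy ColE1/pUC-type origin under ampicillin selection. The annotated sequence also shows an intact NeoR/KanR gene and fragments of lacZα, ccdB and a Tn5 transposase in the backbone, which appear to be cloning remnants rather than functional parts of the payload.

The payload sits between left and right homology arms taken from intron 1 of PPP1R12C (the AAVS1 site), so the cassette can be inserted by homology-directed repair, typically after nuclease cleavage at the locus. Within the arms, a CAG promoter (CMV enhancer, chicken β-actin promoter and chimeric intron) drives rice (Oryza sativa) OsTIR1 carrying the F74G and S210A substitutions. The annotation tool labels this reading frame as the homologous Arabidopsis auxin receptor AFB2, but the catalogue entry identifies it as OsTIR1. A puromycin N-acetyltransferase coding sequence lies just downstream for selecting integrants, although the record does not state how it is linked to or expressed alongside OsTIR1. It is followed by a WPRE, an SV40 polyadenylation signal and a single loxP site.

OsTIR1 F74G is the receptor used in the AID 2.0 auxin-inducible degron system. S210A is a gain-of-function change found through base-editing-mediated directed evolution and functional screening, and it defines the AID 2.1 version. According to the depositor, this variant still depletes degron-tagged proteins effectively, with less basal degradation and faster recovery after ligand washout. This supports characterization and rescue experiments on essential genes.
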