Addgene plasmid #242189: AAVS1_CAG_OsTIR1_F74G_S210A
Purpose: AID 2.0's higher degradation efficiency came with target-specific basal degradation and slower recovery rates. To address these limitations, we employed base-editing-mediated mutagenesis followed by s
Depositing lab: Mazhar Adli. Depositing organization: Northwestern University. Publication: Systematic comparison and base-editing-mediated directed protein evolution and functional screening yield superior auxin-inducible degron technology. Xing D, Bai T, Neyisci O, Paylakhi SZ, Duval AJ, Tekin Y, Adli M. Nat Commun. 2025 Jul 18;16(1):6631. doi: 10.1038/s41467-025-61848-1. PubMed 40681502.
Backbone
  Vector backbone: pMK381
  Vector type: Mammalian Expression
  Selectable markers: Puromycin
Growth in bacteria
  Bacterial resistance: Ampicillin, 100 μg/mL
  Growth temperature: 37°C
  Growth strain: DH5alpha
  Copy number: High Copy
Gene/Insert
  Gene/Insert name: CAG_OsTIR1_F74G_S210A
  Species: Oryza sativa (rice)
  Mutation: S210A
  GenBank ID: 4335696
  Promoter: CAG
  Cloning method: Restriction Enzyme; 5′ cloning site NdeI (not destroyed); 3′ cloning site MfeI (not destroyed)
  Sequencing primers: 5′ gcaacgtgctggttattgtg
Terms and licenses: Academic/Nonprofit Terms; Industry Terms: Not Available to Industry
Depositor comments: The higher degradation efficiency of AID 2.0 (OsTIR1_F74G) comes with target-specific basal degradation and slower recovery rates. To address these limitations, we employ base-editing-mediated mutagenesis followed by several rounds of functional selection and screening. This directed protein evolution generates several gain-of-function OsTIR1 variants, including S210A, that significantly enhance the overall degron efficiency. The resulting degron system, named AID 2.1, maintains effective target protein depletion with minimal basal degradation and faster recovery after ligand washout, enabling characterization and rescue experiments for essential genes.
How to cite: AAVS1_CAG_OsTIR1_F74G_S210A was a gift from Mazhar Adli (Addgene plasmid # 242189 ; http://n2t.net/addgene:242189 ; RRID:Addgene_242189)
